Addgene plasmid #106796: gh126
Purpose: expression of gRNA targeting ST8SIA6
Depositing lab: Eric-Paul Bennett. Depositing organization: University of Copenhagen. Publication: A validated gRNA library for CRISPR/Cas9 targeting of the human glycosyltransferase genome. Narimatsu Y, Joshi HJ, Zhang Y, Gomes C, Chen YH, Lorenzetti F, Furukawa S, Schjoldager K, Hansen L, Clausen H, Bennett EP, Wandall HH. Glycobiology. 2018 Jan 5. pii: 4791732. doi: 10.1093/glycob/cwx101. PubMed 29315387.
Backbone
  Vector backbone: EPB104
  Backbone manufacturer: Eric-Paul Bennett (Addgene plasmid # 68369)
  Backbone size w/o insert (bp): 2376
  Vector type: Mammalian Expression
Growth in bacteria
  Bacterial resistance: Ampicillin, 100 μg/mL
  Growth temperature: 37°C
  Growth strain: DH5alpha
  Copy number: High Copy
Gene/Insert
  Gene/Insert name: ST8SIA6
  gRNA/shRNA sequence: GGAGCGTCCTCAGCGCTGCG
  Species: H. sapiens (human)
  Entrez Gene: ST8SIA6 (a.k.a. SIA8F, SIAT8-F, SIAT8F, ST8SIA-VI, ST8SiaVI)
  Cloning method: Restriction Enzyme; 5′ cloning site unknown (unknown if destroyed); 3′ cloning site unknown (unknown if destroyed)
  Sequencing primers: 5′ T7NP
Terms and licenses: Academic/Nonprofit Terms; Industry Terms: Not Available to Industry
How to cite: gh126 was a gift from Eric-Paul Bennett (Addgene plasmid # 106796 ; http://n2t.net/addgene:106796 ; RRID:Addgene_106796)
