[The description below was written by a language model from this plasmid's Addgene catalogue record and pLannotate feature annotations shown in this document.]
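Description:
gh126 is a small (about 2.7 kb) mammalian guide RNA expression plasmid built on the EPB104 backbone and designed to deliver a single CRISPR/Cas9 guide against human ST8SIA6, a sialyltransferase gene. It belongs to a validated gRNA collection covering the human glycosyltransferase genes. In bacteria it is maintained as a high-copy plasmid through a ColE1/pUC-type origin and is selected with ampicillin via the β-lactamase gene and its native promoter.

The functional cassette consists of a human U6 promoter, an RNA polymerase III promoter suited to producing short, uncapped transcripts. It is followed by a short gap where the 20-nucleotide ST8SIA6 targeting spacer sits, and then by the Streptococcus pyogenes gRNA scaffold that recruits Cas9. The plasmid carries no Cas9 coding sequence and no mammalian selection marker or reporter in the annotated features, so the nuclease must be supplied separately, for example from a co-transfected plasmid or a Cas9-expressing cell line. A T7 promoter lies just upstream of the U6 cassette and appears to serve as the sequencing primer site for verifying the insert. The remaining annotations (fragments of an M13 origin, lacZα, lacI and an RSF origin) are partial matches. They are most likely remnants of the parental cloning vector rather than working elements. The spacer was introduced by restriction cloning, though the record does not state the sites used. The construct is typically used for transient transfection to knock out or otherwise edit ST8SIA6 in human cells, for example in studies of glycosylation.
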