Features (pLannotate 1.2.2; 10 found; start..end, strand, type, name):
      3..134     -  rep_origin     M13 ori (fragment): M13 bacteriophage origin of replication; arrow indicates direction of (+) strand synthesis
    155..311     -  CDS            lacZα (fragment): LacZα fragment of β-galactosidase; lacZ fragment
    320..338     +  promoter       T7 promoter: promoter for bacteriophage T7 RNA polymerase
    398..638     +  promoter       U6 promoter: RNA polymerase III promoter for human U6 snRNA
    667..742     +  misc_RNA       gRNA scaffold: guide RNA scaffold for the Streptococcus pyogenes CRISPR/Cas9 system
    789..836     -  CDS            lacI (fragment): lac repressor; lacI; The lac repressor binds to the lac operator to inhibit transcription in E. coli. This inhibition can be relieved by adding lactose or isopropyl-β-D-thiogalactopyranoside (IPTG).
    873..913     -  rep_origin     RSF ori (fragment): Plasmids containing the RSF 1030 origin of replication can be propagated in E. coli cells that contain additional plasmids with compatible origins.
    991..1579    -  rep_origin     ori: high-copy-number ColE1/pMB1/pBR322/pUC origin of replication
   1750..2610    -  CDS            AmpR: β-lactamase; bla; confers resistance to ampicillin, carbenicillin, and related antibiotics
   2611..2715    -  promoter       AmpR promoter: bla
>Addgene plasmid #106796 | gh126 | addgene full sequence | sequence record 221285 | Addgene Assembled Full Sequence
CTAAATTGTAAGCGTTAATATTTTGTTAAAATTCGCGTTAAATTTTTGTTAAATCAGCTCATTTTTTAAC
CAATAGGCCGAAATCGGCAAAATCCCTTATAAATCAAAAGAATAGACCGAGATAGGGTTGAGTGGCCGCT
ACAGGGCGCTCCCATTCGCCATTCAGGCTGCGCAACTGTTGGGAAGGGCGTTTCGGTGCGGGCCTCTTCG
CTATTACGCCAGCTGGCGAAAGGGGGATGTGCTGCAAGGCGATTAAGTTGGGTAACGCCAGGGTTTTCCC
AGTCACGACGTTGTAAAACGACGGCCAGTGAGCGCGACGTAATACGACTCACTATAGGGCGAATTGGCGG
AAGGCCGTCAAGGCCACGTGTCTTGTCCAGAGCTCGATATCGAATTCGAGGGCCTATTTCCCATGATTCC
TTCATATTTGCATATACGATACAAGGCTGTTAGAGAGATAATTGGAATTAATTTGACTGTAAACACAAAG
ATATTAGTACAAAATACGTGACGTAGAAAGTAATAATTTCTTGGGTAGTTTGCAGTTTTAAAATTATGTT
TTAAAATGGACTATCATATGCTTACCGTAACTTGAAAGTATTTCGATTTCTTGGCTTTATATATCTTGTG
GAAAGGACGAAACACCGGAGCGTCCTCAGCGCTGCGGTTTTAGAGCTAGAAATAGCAAGTTAAAATAAGG
CTAGTCCGTTATCAACTTGAAAAAGTGGCACCGAGTCGGTGCTTTTTTTGGTACCTGGAGCACAAGACTG
GCCTCATGGGCCTTCCGCTCACTGCCCGCTTTCCAGTCGGGAAACCTGTCGTGCCAGCTGCATTAACATG
GTCATAGCTGTTTCCTTGCGTATTGGGCGCTCTCCGCTTCCTCGCTCACTGACTCGCTGCGCTCGGTCGT
TCGGGTAAAGCCTGGGGTGCCTAATGAGCAAAAGGCCAGCAAAAGGCCAGGAACCGTAAAAAGGCCGCGT
TGCTGGCGTTTTTCCATAGGCTCCGCCCCCCTGACGAGCATCACAAAAATCGACGCTCAAGTCAGAGGTG
GCGAAACCCGACAGGACTATAAAGATACCAGGCGTTTCCCCCTGGAAGCTCCCTCGTGCGCTCTCCTGTT
CCGACCCTGCCGCTTACCGGATACCTGTCCGCCTTTCTCCCTTCGGGAAGCGTGGCGCTTTCTCATAGCT
CACGCTGTAGGTATCTCAGTTCGGTGTAGGTCGTTCGCTCCAAGCTGGGCTGTGTGCACGAACCCCCCGT
TCAGCCCGACCGCTGCGCCTTATCCGGTAACTATCGTCTTGAGTCCAACCCGGTAAGACACGACTTATCG
CCACTGGCAGCAGCCACTGGTAACAGGATTAGCAGAGCGAGGTATGTAGGCGGTGCTACAGAGTTCTTGA
AGTGGTGGCCTAACTACGGCTACACTAGAAGAACAGTATTTGGTATCTGCGCTCTGCTGAAGCCAGTTAC
CTTCGGAAAAAGAGTTGGTAGCTCTTGATCCGGCAAACAAACCACCGCTGGTAGCGGTGGTTTTTTTGTT
TGCAAGCAGCAGATTACGCGCAGAAAAAAAGGATCTCAAGAAGATCCTTTGATCTTTTCTACGGGGTCTG
ACGCTCAGTGGAACGAAAACTCACGTTAAGGGATTTTGGTCATGAGATTATCAAAAAGGATCTTCACCTA
GATCCTTTTAAATTAAAAATGAAGTTTTAAATCAATCTAAAGTATATATGAGTAAACTTGGTCTGACAGT
TACCAATGCTTAATCAGTGAGGCACCTATCTCAGCGATCTGTCTATTTCGTTCATCCATAGTTGCCTGAC
TCCCCGTCGTGTAGATAACTACGATACGGGAGGGCTTACCATCTGGCCCCAGTGCTGCAATGATACCGCG
AGAACCACGCTCACCGGCTCCAGATTTATCAGCAATAAACCAGCCAGCCGGAAGGGCCGAGCGCAGAAGT
GGTCCTGCAACTTTATCCGCCTCCATCCAGTCTATTAATTGTTGCCGGGAAGCTAGAGTAAGTAGTTCGC
CAGTTAATAGTTTGCGCAACGTTGTTGCCATTGCTACAGGCATCGTGGTGTCACGCTCGTCGTTTGGTAT
GGCTTCATTCAGCTCCGGTTCCCAACGATCAAGGCGAGTTACATGATCCCCCATGTTGTGCAAAAAAGCG
GTTAGCTCCTTCGGTCCTCCGATCGTTGTCAGAAGTAAGTTGGCCGCAGTGTTATCACTCATGGTTATGG
CAGCACTGCATAATTCTCTTACTGTCATGCCATCCGTAAGATGCTTTTCTGTGACTGGTGAGTACTCAAC
CAAGTCATTCTGAGAATAGTGTATGCGGCGACCGAGTTGCTCTTGCCCGGCGTCAATACGGGATAATACC
GCGCCACATAGCAGAACTTTAAAAGTGCTCATCATTGGAAAACGTTCTTCGGGGCGAAAACTCTCAAGGA
TCTTACCGCTGTTGAGATCCAGTTCGATGTAACCCACTCGTGCACCCAACTGATCTTCAGCATCTTTTAC
TTTCACCAGCGTTTCTGGGTGAGCAAAAACAGGAAGGCAAAATGCCGCAAAAAAGGGAATAAGGGCGACA
CGGAAATGTTGAATACTCATACTCTTCCTTTTTCAATATTATTGAAGCATTTATCAGGGTTATTGTCTCA
TGAGCGGATACATATTTGAATGTATTTAGAAAAATAAACAAATAGGGGTTCCGCGCACATTTCCCCGAAA
AGTGCCAC
