>Addgene plasmid #106796 | gh126 | addgene partial sequence | sequence record 221286 | hU6-F 5'-GAGGGCCTATTTCCCATGATT-3'
AATTGGAATTAATTTGACTGTAAACACAAAGATATTAGTACAAAATACGTGACGTAGAAAGTAATAATTT
CTTGGGTAGTTTGCAGTTTTAAAATTATGTTTTAAAATGGACTATCATATGCTTACCGTAACTTGAAAGT
ATTTCGATTTCTTGGCTTTATATATCTTGTGGAAAGGACGAAACACCGGAGCGTCCTCAGCGCTGCGGTT
TTAGAGCTAGAAATAGCAAGTTAAAATAAGGCTAGTCCGTTATCAACTTGAAAAAGTGGCACCGAGTCGG
TGCTTTTTTTGGTACCTGGAGCACAAGACTGGCCTCATGGGCCTTCCGCTCACTGCCCGCTTTCCAGTCG
GGAAACCTGTCGTGCCAGCTGCATTAACATGGTCATAGCTGTTTCCTTGCGTATTGGGCGCTCTCCGCTT
CCTCGCTCACTGACTCGCTGCGCTCGGTCGTTCGGGTAAAGCCTGGGGTGCCTAATGAGCAAAAGGCCAG
CAAAAGGCCAGGAACCGTAAAAAGGCCGCGTTGCTGGCGTTTTTCCATAGGCTCCGCCCCCCTGACGAGC
ATCACAAAAATCGACGCTCAAGTCAGAGGTGGCGAAACCCGACAGGACTATAAAGATACCAGGCGTTTCC
CCCTGGAAGCTCCCTCGTGCGCTCTCCTGTTCCGACCCTGCCGCTTACCGGATACCTGTCCGCCTTTCTC
CCTTCGGGAAGCGTGGCGCTTTCTCATAGCTCACGCTGTAGGTATCTCAGTTCGGTGTAGGTCGTTCGCT
CCAAGCTGGGCTGTGTGCACGAACCCCCCGTTCAGCCCGACCGCTGCGCCTTATCCGGTAACTATCGTCT
TGAGTCCAACCCGGTAAGACACGACTTATCGCCACTGGCAGCAGCCACTGG
